>Addgene plasmid #217638 | pTRIPZ-shNTC | addgene full sequence | sequence record 433432 | Addgene NGS Result
GACCCGCAAGCCCGGTGCCTGAGTTCGCGTCTGGAACAATCAACCTCTGGATTACAAAATTTGTGAAAGA
TTGACTGGTATTCTTAACTATGTTGCTCCTTTTACGCTATGTGGATACGCTGCTTTAATGCCTTTGTATC
ATGCTATTGCTTCCCGTATGGCTTTCATTTTCTCCTCCTTGTATAAATCCTGGTTGCTGTCTCTTTATGA
GGAGTTGTGGCCCGTTGTCAGGCAACGTGGCGTGGTGTGCACTGTGTTTGCTGACGCAACCCCCACTGGT
TGGGGCATTGCCACCACCTGTCAGCTCCTTTCCGGGACTTTCGCTTTCCCCCTCCCTATTGCCACGGCGG
AACTCATCGCCGCCTGCCTTGCCCGCTGCTGGACAGGGGCTCGGCTGTTGGGCACTGACAATTCCGTGGT
GTTGTCGGGGAAGCTGACGTCCTTTCCATGGCTGCTCGCCTGTGTTGCCACCTGGATTCTGCGCGGGACG
TCCTTCTGCTACGTCCCTTCGGCCCTCAATCCAGCGGACCTTCCTTCCCGCGGCCTGCTGCCGGCTCTGC
GGCCTCTTCCGCGTCTTCGCCTTCGCCCTCAGACGAGTCGGATCTCCCTTTGGGCCGCCTCCCCGCCTGG
AATTAATTCTGCAGTCGAGACCTAGAAAAACATGGAGCAATCACAAGTAGCAATACAGCAGCTACCAATG
CTGATTGTGCCTGGCTAGAAGCACAAGAGGAGGAGGAGGTGGGTTTTCCAGTCACACCTCAGGTACCTTT
AAGACCAATGACTTACAAGGCAGCTGTAGATCTTAGCCACTTTTTAAAAGAAAAGAGGGGACTGGAAGGG
CTAATTCACTCCCAACGAAGACAAGATCTGCTTTTTGCTTGTACTGGGTCTCTCTGGTTAGACCAGATCT
GAGCCTGGGAGCTCTCTGGCTAACTAGGGAACCCACTGCTTAAGCCTCAATAAAGCTTGCCTTGAGTGCT
TCAAGTAGTGTGTGCCCGTCTGTTGTGTGACTCTGGTAACTAGAGATCCCTCAGACCCTTTTAGTCAGTG
TGGAAAATCTCTAGCAGTAGTAGTTCATGTCATCTTATTATTCAGTATTTATAACTTGCAAAGAAATGAA
TATCAGAGAGTGAGAGGCCTTGACATTGTTTAAACCCGCTGATCAGCCTCGACTGTGCCTTCTAGTTGCC
AGCCATCTGTTGTTTGCCCCTCCCCCGTGCCTTCCTTGACCCTGGAAGGTGCCACTCCCACTGTCCTTTC
CTAATAAAATGAGGAAATTGCATCGCATTGTCTGAGTAGGTGTCATTCTATTCTGGGGGGTGGGGTGGGG
CAGGACAGCAAGGGGGAGGATTGGGAAGACAATAGCAGGCATGCTGGGGATGCGGTGGGCTCTATGGCTT
CTGAGGCGGAAAGAACCAGCTGGGGCTCTAGGGGGTATCCCC
[124 nt withheld, positions 1443-1566]
C
[91 nt withheld, positions 1568-1658]
A
[49 nt withheld, positions 1660-1708]
CCTTTGACGTTGGAGTCCACGTTCTTT
[37 nt withheld, positions 1736-1772]
ACCCTATCTCGGTCTATTCTTTTGATTTATAAGGGATTTTGCCGATTTCGGCCTATTGGTTAAAAAATGA
GCTGATTTAACAAAAATTTAACGCGAATTAATTCTGTGGAATGTGTGTCAGTTAGGGTGTGGAAAGTCCC
CAGGCTCCCCAGCAGGCAGAAGTATGCAAAGCATGCATCTCAATTAGTCAGCAACCAGGTGTGGAAAGTC
CCCAGGCTCCCCAGCAGGCAGAAGTATGCAAAGCATGCATCTCAATTAGTCAGCAACCATAGTCCCGCCC
CTAACTCCGCCCATCCCGCCCCTAACTCCGCCCAGTTCCGCCCATTCTCCGCCCCATGGCTGACTAATTT
TTTTTATTTATGCAGAGGCCGAGGCCGCCTCTGCCTCTGAGCTATTCCAGAAGTAGTGAGGAGGCTTTTT
TGGAGGCCTAGGCTTTTGCAAAAAGCTCCCGGGAGCTTGTATATCCATTTTCGGATCTGATCAGCACGTG
ATGAAAAAGCCTGAACTCACCGCGACGTCTGTCGAGAAGTTTCTGATCGAAAAGTTCGACAGCGTCTCCG
ACCTGATGCAGCTCTCGGAGGGCGAAGAATCTCGTGCTTTCAGCTTCGATGTAGGAGGGCGTGGATATGT
CCTGCGGGTAAATAGCTGCGCCGATGGTTTCTACAAAGATCGTTATGTTTATCGGCACTTTGCATCGGCC
GCGCTCCCGATTCCGGAAGTGCTTGACATTGGGGAATTAATTCAGCGAGAGCCTGACCTATTGCATCTCC
CGCCGTGCACAGGGTGTCACGTTGCAAGACCTGCCTGAAACCGAACTGCCCGCTGTTCTGCAGCCGGTCG
CGGAGGCCATGGATGCGATCGCTGCGGCCGATCTTAGCCAGACGAGCGGGTTCGGCCCATTCGGACCGCA
AGGAATCGGTCAATACACTACATGGCGTGATTTCATATGCGCGATTGCTGATCCCCATGTGTATCACTGG
CAAACTGTGATGGACGACACCGTCAGTGCGTCCGTCGCGCAGGCTCTCGATGAGCTGATGCTTTGGGCCG
AGGACTGCCCCGAAGTCCGGCACCTCGTGCACGCGGATTTCGGCTCCAACAATGTCCTGACGGACAATGG
CCGCATAACAGCGGTCATTGACTGGAGCGAGGCGATGTTCGGGGATTCCCAATACGAGGTCGCCAACATC
TTCTTCTGGAGGCCGTGGTTGGCTTGTATGGAGCAGCAGACGCGCTACTTCGAGCGGAGGCATCCGGAGC
TTGCAGGATCGCCGCGGCTCCGGGCGTATATGCTCCGCATTGGTCTTGACCAACTCTATCAGAGCTTGGT
TGACGGCAATTTCGATGATGCAGCTTGGGCGCAGGGTCGATGCGACGCAATCGTCCGATCCGGAGCCGGG
ACTGTCGGGCGTACACAAATCGCCCGCAGAAGCGCGGCCGTCTGGACCGATGGCTGTGTAGAAGTACTCG
CCGATAGTGGAAACCGACGCCCCAGCACTCGTCCGAGGGCAAAGGAATAGCACGTGCTACGAGATTTCGA
TTCCACCGCCGCCTTCTATGAAAGGTTGGGCTTCGGAATCGTTTTCCGGGACGCCGGCTGGATGATCCTC
CAGCGCGGGGATCTCATGCTGGAGTTCTTCGCCCACCCCAACTTGTTTATTGCAGCTTATAATGGTTACA
AATAAAGCAATAGCATCACAAATTTCACAAATAAAGCATTTTTTTCACTGCATTCTAGTTGTGGTTTGTC
CAAACTCATCAATGTATCTTATCATGTCTGTATACCGTCGACCTCTAGCTAGAGCTTGGCGTAATCATGG
TCATAGCTGTTTCCTGTGTGAAATTGTTATCCGCTCACAATTCCACACAACATACGAGCCGGAAGCATAA
AGTGTAAAGCCTGGGGTGCCTAATGAGTGAGCTAACTCACATTAATTGCGTTGCGCTCACTGCCCGCTTT
CCAGTCGGGAAACCTGTCGTGCCAGCTGCATTAATGAATCGGCCAACGCGCGGGGAGAGGCGGTTTGCGT
ATTGGGCGCTCTTCCGCTTCCTCGCTCACTGACTCGCTGCGCTCGGTCGTTCGGCTGCGGCGAGCGGTAT
CAGCTCACTCAAAGGCGGTAATACGGTTATCCACAGAATCAGGGGATAACGCAGGAAAGAACATGTGAGC
AAAAGGCCAGCAAAAGGCCAGGAACCGTAAAAAGGCCGCGTTGCTGGCGTTTTTCCATAGGCTCCGCCCC
CCTGACGAGCATCACAAAAATCGACGCTCAAGTCAGAGGTGGCGAAACCCGACAGGACTATAAAGATACC
AGGCGTTTCCCCCTGGAAGCTCCCTCGTGCGCTCTCCTGTTCCGACCCTGCCGCTTACCGGATACCTGTC
CGCCTTTCTCCCTTCGGGAAGCGTGGCGCTTTCTCATAGCTCACGCTGTAGGTATCTCAGTTCGGTGTAG
GTCGTTCGCTCCAAGCTGGGCTGTGTGCACGAACCCCCCGTTCAGCCCGACCGCTGCGCCTTATCCGGTA
ACTATCGTCTTGAGTCCAACCCGGTAAGACACGACTTATCGCCACTGGCAGCAGCCACTGGTAACAGGAT
TAGCAGAGCGAGGTATGTAGGCGGTGCTACAGAGTTCTTGAAGTGGTGGCCTAACTACGGCTACACTAGA
AGAACAGTATTTGGTATCTGCGCTCTGCTGAAGCCAGTTACCTTCGGAAAAAGAGTTGGTAGCTCTTGAT
CCGGCAAACAAACCACCGCTGGTAGCGGTGGTTTTTTTGTTTGCAAGCAGCAGATTACGCGCAGAAAAAA
AGGATCTCAAGAAGATCCTTTGATCTTTTCTACGGGGTCTGACGCTCAGTGGAACGAAAACTCACGTTAA
GGGATTTTGGTCATGAGATTATCAAAAAGGATCTTCACCTAGATCCTTTTAAATTAAAAATGAAGTTTTA
AATCAATCTAAAGTATATATGAGTAAACTTGGTCTGACAGTTACCAATGCTTAATCAGTGAGGCACCTAT
CTCAGCGATCTGTCTATTTCGTTCATCCATAGTTGCCTGACTCCCCGTCGTGTAGATAACTACGATACGG
GAGGGCTTACCATCTGGCCCCAGTGCTGCAATGATACCGCGAGACCCACGCTCACCGGCTCCAGATTTAT
CAGCAATAAACCAGCCAGCCGGAAGGGCCGAGCGCAGAAGTGGTCCTGCAACTTTATCCGCCTCCATCCA
GTCTATTAATTGTTGCCGGGAAGCTAGAGTAAGTAGTTCGCCAGTTAATAGTTTGCGCAACGTTGTTGCC
ATTGCTACAGGCATCGTGGTGTCACGCTCGTCGTTTGGTATGGCTTCATTCAGCTCCGGTTCCCAACGAT
CAAGGCGAGTTACATGATCCCCCATGTTGTGCAAAAAAGCGGTTAGCTCCTTCGGTCCTCCGATCGTTGT
CAGAAGTAAGTTGGCCGCAGTGTTATCACTCATGGTTATGGCAGCACTGCATAATTCTCTTACTGTCATG
CCATCCGTAAGATGCTTTTCTGTGACTGGTGAGTACTCAACCAAGTCATTCTGAGAATAGTGTATGCGGC
GACCGAGTTGCTCTTGCCCGGCGTCAATACGGGATAATACCGCGCCACATAGCAGAACTTTAAAAGTGCT
CATCATTGGAAAACGTTCTTCGGGGCGAAAACTCTCAAGGATCTTACCGCTGTTGAGATCCAGTTCGATG
TAACCCACTCGTGCACCCAACTGATCTTCAGCATCTTTTACTTTCACCAGCGTTTCTGGGTGAGCAAAAA
CAGGAAGGCAAAATGCCGCAAAAAAGGGAATAAGGGCGACACGGAAATGTTGAATACTCATACTCTTCCT
TTTTCAATATTATTGAAGCATTTATCAGGGTTATTGTCTCATGAGCGGATACATATTTGAATGTATTTAG
AAAAATAAACAAATAGGGGTTCCGCGCACATTTCCCCGAAAAGTGCCACCTGACGTCGACGGATCGGGAG
ATCAACTTGTTTATTGCAGCTTATAATGGTTACAAATAAAGCAATAGCATCACAAATTTCACAAATAAAG
CATTTTTTTCACTGCATTCTAGTTGTGGTTTGTCCAAACTCATCAATGTATCTTATCATGTCTGGATCAA
CTGGATAACTCAAGCTAACCAAAATCATCCCAAACTTCCCACCCCATACCCTATTACCACTGCCAATTAC
CTGTGGTTTCATTTACTCTAAACCTGTGATTCCTCTGAATTATTTTCATTTTAAAGAAATTGTATTTGTT
AAATATGTACTACAAACTTAGTAGTTGGAAGGGCTAATTCACTCCCAAAGAAGACAAGATATCCTTGATC
TGTGGATCTACCACACACAAGGCTACTTCCCTGATTAGCAGAACTACACACCAGGGCCAGGGGTCAGATA
TCCACTGACCTTTGGATGGTGCTACAAGCTAGTACCAGTTGAGCCAGATAAGGTAGAAGAGGCCAATAAA
GGAGAGAACACCAGCTTGTTACACCCTGTGAGCCTGCATGGGATGGATGACCCGGAGAGAGAAGTGTTAG
AGTGGAGGTTTGACAGCCGCCTAGCATTTCATCACGTGGCCCGAGAGCTGCATCCGGAGTACTTCAAGAA
CTGCTGATATCGAGCTTGCTACAAGGGACTTTCCGCTGGGGACTTTCCAGGGAGGCGTGGCCTGGGCGGG
ACTGGGGAGTGGCGAGCCCTCAGATCCTGCATATAAGCAGCTGCTTTTTGCCTGTACTGGGTCTCTCTGG
TTAGACCAGATCTGAGCCTGGGAGCTCTCTGGCTAACTAGGGAACCCACTGCTTAAGCCTCAATAAAGCT
TGCCTTGAGTGCTTCAAGTAGTGTGTGCCCGTCTGTTGTGTGACTCTGGTAACTAGAGATCCCTCAGACC
CTTTTAGTCAGTGTGGAAAATCTCTAGCAGTGGCGCCCGAACAGGGACTTGAAAGCGAAAGGGAAACCAG
AGGAGCTCTCTCGACGCAGGACTCGGCTTGCTGAAGCGCGCACGGCAAGAGGCGAGGGGCGGCGACTGGT
GAGTACGCCAAAAATTTTGACTAGCGGAGGCTAGAAGGAGAGAGATGGGTGCGAGAGCGTCAGTATTAAG
CGGGGGAGAATTAGATCGCGATGGGAAAAAATTCGGTTAAGGCCAGGGGGAAAGAAAAAATATAAATTAA
AACATATAGTATGGGCAAGCAGGGAGCTAGAACGATTCGCAGTTAATCCTGGCCTGTTAGAAACATCAGA
AGGCTGTAGACAAATACTGGGACAGCTACAACCATCCCTTCAGACAGGATCAGAAGAACTTAGATCATTA
TATAATACAGTAGCAACCCTCTATTGTGTGCATCAAAGGATAGAGATAAAAGACACCAAGGAAGCTTTAG
ACAAGATAGAGGAAGAGCAAAACAAAAGTAAGACCACCGCACAGCAAGCGGCCGGCCGCTGATCTTCAGA
CCTGGAGGAGGAGATATGAGGGACAATTGGAGAAGTGAATTATATAAATATAAAGTAGTAAAAATTGAAC
CATTAGGAGTAGCACCCACCAAGGCAAAGAGAAGAGTGGTGCAGAGAGAAAAAAGAGCAGTGGGAATAGG
AGCTTTGTTCCTTGGGTTCTTGGGAGCAGCAGGAAGCACTATGGGCGCAGCGTCAATGACGCTGACGGTA
CAGGCCAGACAATTATTGTCTGGTATAGTGCAGCAGCAGAACAATTTGCTGAGGGCTATTGAGGCGCAAC
AGCATCTGTTGCAACTCACAGTCTGGGGCATCAAGCAGCTCCAGGCAAGAATCCTGGCTGTGGAAAGATA
CCTAAAGGATCAACAGCTCCTGGGGATTTGGGGTTGCTCTGGAAAACTCATTTGCACCACTGCTGTGCCT
TGGAATGCTAGTTGGAGTAATAAATCTCTGGAACAGATTTGGAATCACACGACCTGGATGGAGTGGGACA
GAGAAATTAACAATTACACAAGCTTAATACACTCCTTAATTGAAGAATCGCAAAACCAGCAAGAAAAGAA
TGAACAAGAATTATTGGAATTAGATAAATGGGCAAGTTTGTGGAATTGGTTTAACATAACAAATTGGCTG
TGGTATATAAAATTATTCATAATGATAGTAGGAGGCTTGGTAGGTTTAAGAATAGTTTTTGCTGTACTTT
CTATAGTGAATAGAGTTAGGCAGGGATATTCACCATTATCGTTTCAGACCCACCTCCCAACCCCGAGGGG
ACCCGACAGGCCCGAAGGAATAGAAGAAGAAGGTGGAGAGAGAGACAGAGACAGATCCATTCGATTAGTG
AACGGATCGGCACTGCGTGCGCCAATTCTGCAGACAAATGGCAGTATTCATCCACAATTTTAAAAGAAAA
GGGGGGATTGGGGGGTACAGTGCAGGGGAAAGAATAGTAGACATAATAGCAACAGACATACAAACTAAAG
AATTACAAAAACAAATTACAAAAATTCAAAATTTTCGGGTTTATTACAGGGACAGCAGAGATCCAGTTTG
GTTAGTACCGGGCCCGCTCTAGTCCGGAATCAGTCCTGCTCCTCGGCCACGAAGTGCACGCAGTTGCCGG
CCGGGTCGCGCAGGGCGAACTCCCGCCCCCACGGCTGCTCGCCGATCTCGGTCATGGCCGGCCCGGAGGC
GTCCCGGAAGTTCGTGGACACGACCTCCGACCACTCGGCGTACAGCTCGTCCAGGCCGCGCACCCACACC
CAGGCCAGGGTGTTGTCCGGCACCACCTGGTCCTGGACCGCGCTGATGAACAGGGTCACGTCGTCCCGGA
CCACACCGGCGAAGTCGTCCTCCACGAAGTCCCGGGAGAACCCGAGCCGGTCGGTCCAGAACTCGACCGC
TCCGGCGACGTCGCGCGCGGTGAGCACCGGAACGGCACTGGTCAACTTGGCCATGGTGGCCCTCCTATAG
TGAGTCGTATTATACTATGCCGATATACTATGCCGATGATTAATTGTCAACACGTGCTGCAGGTCCGAGG
TTCTAGACGAGTTTACTCCCTATCAGTGATAGAGAACGATGTCGAGTTTACTCCCTATCAGTGATAGAGA
ACGTATGTCGAGTTTACTCCCTATCAGTGATAGAGAACGTATGTCGAGTTTACTCCCTATCAGTGATAGA
GAACGTATGTCGAGTTTATCCCTATCAGTGATAGAGAACGTATGTCGAGTTTACTCCCTATCAGTGATAG
AGAACGTATGTCGAGGTAGGCGTGTACGGTGGGAGGCCTATATAAGCAGAGCTCGTTTAGTGAACCGTCA
GATCGCACCGGTCGCCACCATGAGCGAGCTGATCAAGGAGAACATGCACATGAAGCTGTACATGGAGGGC
ACCGTGAACAACCACCACTTCAAGTGCACATCCGAGGGCGAAGGCAAGCCCTACGAGGGCACCCAGACCA
TGAAGATCAAGGTGGTCGAGGGCGGCCCTCTCCCCTTCGCCTTCGACATCCTGGCTACCAGCTTCATGTA
CGGCAGCAAAGCCTTCATCAACCACACCCAGGGCATCCCCGACTTCTTTAAGCAGTCCTTCCCTGAGGGC
TTCACATGGGAGAGAATCACCACATACGAAGACGGGGGCGTGCTGACCGCTACCCAGGACACCAGCTTCC
AGAACGGCTGCATCATCTACAACGTCAAGATCAACGGGGTGAACTTCCCATCCAACGGCCCTGTGATGCA
GAAGAAAACACGCGGCTGGGAGGCCAACACCGAGATGCTGTACCCCGCTGACGGCGGCCTGAGAGGCCAC
AGCCAGATGGCCCTGAAGCTCGTGGGCGGGGGCTACCTGCACTGCTCCTTCAAGACCACATACAGATCCA
AGAAACCCGCTAAGAACCTCAAGATGCCCGGCTTCCACTTCGTGGACCACAGACTGGAAAGAATCAAGGA
GGCCGACAAAGAGACCTACGTCGAGCAGCACGAGATGGCTGTGGCCAAGTACTGCGACCTCCCTAGCAAA
CTGGGGCACAGATAATCGATAGTTTGTTTGAATGAGGCTTCAGTACTTTACAGAATCGTTGCCTGCACAT
CTTGGAAACACTTGCTGGGATTACTTCTTCAGGTTAACCCAACAGAAGGCTCGAGAAGGTATATTGCTGT
TGACAGTGAGCGATCTCGCTTGGGCGAGAGTAAGTAGTGAAGCCACAGATGTACTTACTCTCGCCCAAGC
GAGAGTGCCTACTGCCTCGGAATTCAAGGGGCTACTTTAGGAGCAATTATCTTGTTTACTAAAACTGAAT
ACCTTGCTATCTCTTTGATACATTTTTACAAAGCTGAATTAAAATGGTATAAATTAAATCACTTTTTTCA
ATTGGAAGACTAATGCGGCCGGCCATTACTCCGTCTCGTGTCTTGTTGCATATGTCTGCTGGTTTGTTTG
ATGTTGTTTGCGGGCGGGCCCTATAGTGAGTCGTATTACCTAGGACGCGTGGCCTCCGCGCCGGGTTTTG
GCGCCTCCCGCGGGCGCCCCCCTCCTCACGGCGAGCGCTGCCACGTCAGACGAAGGGCGCAGCGAGCGTC
CTGATCCTTCCGCCCGGACGCTCAGGACAGCGGCCCGCTGCTCATAAGACTCGGCCTTAGAACCCCAGTA
TCAGCAGAAGGACATTTTAGGACGGGACTTGGGTGACTCTAGGGCACTGGTTTTCTTTCCAGAGAGCGGA
ACAGGCGAGGAAAAGTAGTCCCTTCTCGGCGATTCTGCGGAGGGATCTCCGTGGGGCGGTGAACGCCGAT
GATTATATAAGGACGCGCCGGGTGTGGCACAGCTAGTTCCGTCGCAGCCGGGATTTGGGTCGCGGTTCTT
GTTTGTGGATCGCTGTGATCGTCACTTGGTGAGTAGCGGGCTGCTGGGCTGGCCGGGGCTTTCGTGGCCG
CCGGGCCGCTCGGTGGGACGGAAGCGTGTGGAGAGACCGCCAAGGGCTGTAGTCTGGGTCCGCGAGCAAG
GTTGCCCTGAACTGGGGGTTGGGGGGAGCGCAGCAAAATGGCGGCTGTTCCCGAGTCTTGAATGGAAGAC
GCTTGTGAGGCGGGCTGTGAGGTCGTTGAAACAAGGTGGGGGGCATGGTGGGCGGCAAGAACCCAAGGTC
TTGAGGCCTTCGCTAATGCGGGAAAGCTCTTATTCGGGTGAGATGGGCTGGGGCACCATCTGGGGACCCT
GACGTGAAGTTTGTCACTGACTGGAGAACTCGGTTTGTCGTCTGTTGCGGGGGCGGCAGTTATGGCGGTG
CCGTTGGGCAGTGCACCCGTACCTTTGGGAGCGCGCGCCCTCGTCGTGTCGTGACGTCACCCGTTCTGTT
GGCTTATAATGCAGGGTGGGGCCACCTGCCGGTAGGTGTGCGGTAGGCTTTTCTCCGTCGCAGGACGCAG
GGTTCGGGCCTAGGGTAGGCTCTCCTGAATCGACAGGCGCCGGACCTCTGGTGAGGGGAGGGATAAGTGA
GGCGTCAGTTTCTTTGGTCGGTTTTATGTACCTATCTTCTTAAGTAGCTGAAGCTCCGGTTTTGAACTAT
GCGCTCGGGGTTGGCGAGTGTGTTTTGTGAAGTTTTTTAGGCACCTTTTGAAATGTAATCATTTGGGTCA
ATATGTAATTTTCAGTGTTAGACTAGTAAATTGTCCGCTAAATTCTGGCCGTTTTTGGCTTTTTTGTTAG
ACGCTAGCGGATCCATAACTTCGTATAGTATACATTATACGAAGTTATGCCACCATGTCTAGGCTGGACA
AGAGCAAAGTCATAAACGGAGCTCTGGAATTACTCAATGGTGTCGGTATCGAAGGCCTGACGACAAGGAA
ACTCGCTCAAAAGCTGGGAGTTGAGCAGCCTACCCTGTACTGGCACGTGAAGAACAAGCGGGCCCTGCTC
GATGCCCTGCCAATCGAGATGCTGGACAGGCATCATACCCACTTCTGCCCCCTGGAAGGCGAGTCATGGC
AAGACTTTCTGCGGAACAACGCCAAGTCATACCGCTGTGCTCTCCTCTCACATCGCGACGGGGCTAAAGT
GCATCTCGGCACCCGCCCAACAGAGAAACAGTACGAAACCCTGGAAAATCAGCTCGCGTTCCTGTGTCAG
CAAGGCTTCTCCCTGGAGAACGCACTGTACGCTCTGTCCGCCGTGGGCCACTTTACACTGGGCTGCGTAT
TGGAGGAACAGGAGCATCAAGTAGCAAAAGAGGAAAGAGAGACACCTACCACCGATTCTATGCCCCCACT
TCTGAGACAAGCAATTGAGCTGTTCGACCGGCAGGGAGCCGAACCTGCCTTCCTTTTCGGCCTGGAACTA
ATCATATGTGGCCTGGAGAAACAGCTAAAGTGCGAAAGCGGCGGGCCGACCGACGCCCTTGACGATTTTG
ACTTAGACATGCTCCCAGCCGATGCCCTTGACGATTTTGACCTTGACATGCTCCCCGGGTAAATAACTTC
GTATAGTATACATTATACGAAGTTATGGATCCGCGGCCGCAAATTCCGCCCCTCTCCCTCCCCCCCCCCT
AACGTTACTGGCCGAAGCCGCTTGGAATAAGGCCGGTGTGCGTTTGTCTATATGTTATTTTCCACCATAT
TGCCGTCTTTTGGCAATGTGAGGGCCCGGAAACCTGGCCCTGTCTTCTTGACGAGCATTCCTAGGGGTCT
TTCCCCTCTCGCCAAAGGAATGCAAGGTCTGTTGAATGTCGTGAAGGAAGCAGTTCCTCTGGAAGCTTCT
TGAAGACAAACAACGTCTGTAGCGACCCTTTGCAGGCAGCGGAACCCCCCACCTGGCGACAGGTGCCTCT
GCGGCCAAAAGCCACGTGTATAAGATACACCTGCAAAGGCGGCACAACCCCAGTGCCACGTTGTGAGTTG
GATAGTTGTGGAAAGAGTCAAATGGCTCTCCTCAAGCGTATTCAACAAGGGGCTGAAGGATGCCCAGAAG
GTACCCCATTGTATGGGATCTGATCTGGGGCCTCGGTGCACATGCTTTACATGTGTTTAGTCGAGGTTAA
AAAAACGTCTAGGCCCCCCGAACCACGGGGACGTGGTTTTCCTTTGAAAAACACGATAATACCATGGCCA
CCGAGTACAAGCCCACGGTGCGCCTCGCCACCCGCGACGACGTCCCCCGGGCCGTACGCACCCTCGCCGC
CGCGTTCGCCGACTACCCCGCCACGCGCCACACCGTCGACCCGGACCGCCACATCGAGCGGGTCACCGAG
CTGCAAGAACTCTTCCTCACGCGCGTCGGGCTCGACATCGGCAAGGTGTGGGTCGCGGACGACGGCGCCG
CGGTGGCGGTCTGGACCACGCCGGAGAGCGTCGAAGCGGGGGCGGTGTTCGCCGAGATCGGCTCGCGCAT
GGCCGAGTTGAGCGGTTCCCGGCTGGCCGCGCAGCAACAGATGGAAGGCCTCCTGGCGCCGCACCGGCCC
AAGGAGCCCGCGTGGTTCCTGGCCACCGTCGGCGTCTCGCCCGACCACCAGGGCAAGGGTCTGGGCAGCG
CCGTCGTGCTCCCCGGAGTGGAGGCGGCCGAGCGCGCTGGGGTGCCCGCCTTCCTGGAGACCTCCGCGCC
CCGCAACCTCCCCTTCTACGAGCGGCTCGGCTTCACCGTCACCGCCGACGTCGAGGTGCCCGAAGGACCG
CGCACCTGGTGCAT
Features (pLannotate 1.2.2; 38 found; start..end, strand, type, name):
     38..626     +  misc_feature   WPRE: woodchuck hepatitis virus posttranscriptional regulatory element
    643..831     +  CDS            nef (fragment): NEF_HV1Z2 - Experimental evidence at protein level: Swiss-Prot protein existence level 1. Extracellular Nef protein targets CD4(+) T-lymphocytes for apoptosis by interacting with CXCR4 surface receptors. From Human immunodeficiency virus type 1 group M subtype D (isolate Z2/CDC-Z34) (HIV-1).
    833..1066    +  LTR            3' LTR (ΔU3): self-inactivating 3' long terminal repeat (LTR) from HIV-1
   1173..1397    +  polyA_signal   bGH poly(A) signal: bovine growth hormone polyadenylation signal
   1401..1422    +  promoter       SV40 promoter (fragment): SV40 enhancer and early promoter
   1443..1871    +  rep_origin     f1 ori (sequence partly withheld): f1 bacteriophage origin of replication; arrow indicates direction of (+) strand synthesis
   1885..2214    +  promoter       SV40 promoter: SV40 enhancer and early promoter
   2263..3292    +  CDS            HygR (fragment): aminoglycoside phosphotransferase from E. coli; aph(4)-Ia; confers resistance to hygromycin
   3302..3427    +  CDS            ble (fragment): BLE_KLEPN - Experimental evidence at protein level: Swiss-Prot protein existence level 1. Binding protein with a strong affinity to the bleomycin family of antibiotics. Binds to CL990; an antimitotic-antibiotic compound. From Klebsiella pneumoniae.
   3422..3543    +  polyA_signal   SV40 poly(A) signal: SV40 polyadenylation signal
   3614..3636    -  protein_bind   lac operator (fragment): The lac repressor binds to the lac operator to inhibit transcription in E. coli. This inhibition can be relieved by adding lactose or isopropyl-β-D-thiogalactopyranoside (IPTG). lac repressor encoded by lacI
   3640..3670    -  promoter       lac promoter: promoter for the E. coli lac operon
   3685..3706    -  protein_bind   CAP binding site: CAP binding activates transcription in the presence of cAMP. E. coli catabolite activator protein
   3719..3811    -  CDS            lacI (fragment): lac repressor; lacI; The lac repressor binds to the lac operator to inhibit transcription in E. coli. This inhibition can be relieved by adding lactose or isopropyl-β-D-thiogalactopyranoside (IPTG).
   3994..4582    -  rep_origin     ori: high-copy-number ColE1/pMB1/pBR322/pUC origin of replication
   4753..5613    -  CDS            AmpR: β-lactamase; bla; confers resistance to ampicillin, carbenicillin, and related antibiotics
   5614..5718    -  promoter       AmpR promoter: bla
   5766..5900    +  polyA_signal   SV40 poly(A) signal: SV40 polyadenylation signal
   6067..6396    +  CDS            nef (fragment): NEF_HV1BR - Experimental evidence at protein level: Swiss-Prot protein existence level 1. Extracellular Nef protein targets CD4(+) T-lymphocytes for apoptosis by interacting with CXCR4 surface receptors (PubMed:14990729). From Human immunodeficiency virus type 1 group M subtype B (isolate BRU/LAI) (HIV-1).
   6444..6701    +  LTR            5' LTR (truncated): truncated 5' long terminal repeat (LTR) from HIV-1
   6748..6873    +  misc_feature   HIV-1 Ψ: packaging signal of human immunodeficiency virus type 1
   6857..7195    +  CDS            HIV-1 gag (fragment): gag protein from human immunodeficiency virus 1; gag
   7370..7603    +  misc_feature   RRE: The Rev response element (RRE) of HIV-1 allows for Rev-dependent mRNA export from the nucleus to the cytoplasm.
   7980..8080    +  CDS            Rev (fragment): human immunodeficiency virus 1 (HIV-1) Rev protein; rev; enhances nuclear export of unspliced and incompletely spliced viral mRNAs
   8130..8247    +  misc_feature   cPPT/CTS: central polypurine tract and central termination sequence of HIV-1
   8312..8686    -  CDS            BleoR: antibiotic-binding protein; Sh ble from Streptoalloteichus hindustanus; confers resistance to bleomycin, phleomycin, and Zeocin™
   8706..8753    -  promoter       EM7 promoter: synthetic bacterial promoter&nbsp
   8780..9058    +  promoter       tight TRE promoter (fragment): Tet-responsive promoter PTight, consisting of seven tet operator sequences followed by the minimal CMV promoter
   9072..9764    +  CDS            TurboRFP: TurboRFP is a basic (constitutively fluorescent) orange fluorescent protein published in 2007, derived from Entacmaea quadricolor. It has low acid sensitivity.
   9780..9873    +  ncRNA          5' miR-30a: sequence upstream of the 71-nt precursor of the human miR-30a microRNA (Zeng et al., 2002) miRNA
   9985..10097   +  ncRNA          3' miR-30a: sequence downstream of the 71-nt precursor of the human miR-30a microRNA (Zeng et al., 2002) miRNA
  10192..10210   -  promoter       T7 promoter: promoter for bacteriophage T7 RNA polymerase
  10223..11434   +  promoter       UbC promoter: human ubiquitin C promoter
  11447..11480   +  protein_bind   loxP511: Cre-mediated recombination occurs in the 8-bp core sequence (GTATACAT). loxP511 sites are compatible with each other, but incompatible with wild-type loxP sites. Cre recombinase
  11487..12194   +  CDS            rtTA3: reverse tetracycline transactivator 3 activates expression from Tet-responsive promoters in the presence of doxycycline
  12195..12228   +  protein_bind   loxP511: Cre-mediated recombination occurs in the 8-bp core sequence (GTATACAT). loxP511 sites are compatible with each other, but incompatible with wild-type loxP sites. Cre recombinase
  12251..12823   +  misc_feature   IRES: internal ribosome entry site (IRES) of the encephalomyocarditis virus (EMCV)
  12832..22      +  CDS            PuroR (across the origin): puromycin N-acetyltransferase; pac from Streptomyces alboniger; confers resistance to puromycin
