[The description below was written by a language model from this plasmid's Addgene catalogue record and pLannotate feature annotations shown in this document.]
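Description:
pTRIPZ-shNTC is a doxycycline-inducible lentiviral RNAi plasmid built on the commercial pTRIPZ backbone and carrying a synthetic non-targeting control shRNA (shNTC). It is maintained in E. coli as a high-copy plasmid through a ColE1/pUC-type origin, with selection by ampicillin (AmpR) and Zeocin; the latter comes from an EM7-driven BleoR cassette that sits inside the viral region. An f1 origin is also present. The backbone additionally shows an SV40 promoter followed by a fragmentary hygromycin-resistance reading frame and a ble fragment with an SV40 polyadenylation signal. The catalogue entry does not describe any use for these.

The transfer cassette is framed by a truncated HIV-1 5' LTR and a self-inactivating ΔU3 3' LTR. It contains the Ψ packaging signal, a gag fragment, RRE, cPPT/CTS and a WPRE, which support packaging, nuclear export, transduction and transcript stability. Within it, a tight TRE promoter drives TurboRFP, followed by the shRNA embedded between 5' and 3' miR-30a flanking sequences. The hairpin is therefore processed as a microRNA mimic from the same transcript, and red-orange fluorescence reports induction. A separate human UbC promoter constitutively expresses rtTA3, which is flanked by loxP511 sites, followed by an EMCV IRES and a puromycin-resistance gene. This makes the vector an all-in-one Tet-On system: transduced mammalian cells can be selected with puromycin, and doxycycline allows rtTA3 to activate the TRE.

The construct serves as the negative control alongside gene-targeting pTRIPZ shRNAs, accounting for effects of transduction, doxycycline treatment and shRNA expression. The associated publication concerns acute myeloid leukemia. The cloning sites used for the insert are not recorded.
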