Addgene plasmid #217638: pTRIPZ-shNTC
Purpose: Dox inducible shRNA non targeting control shRNA
Depositing lab: Constanze Bonifer. Depositing organization: University of Birmingham. Publication: Isoform-specific and signaling-dependent propagation of acute myeloid leukemia by Wilms tumor 1. Potluri S, Assi SA, Chin PS, Coleman DJL, Pickin A, Moriya S, Seki N, Heidenreich O, Cockerill PN, Bonifer C. Cell Rep. 2021 Apr 20;35(3):109010. doi: 10.1016/j.celrep.2021.109010. PubMed 33882316.
Backbone
  Vector backbone: pTRIPZ
  Backbone manufacturer: Dharmacon # RHS4744
  Vector type: RNAi
Growth in bacteria
  Bacterial resistance: Ampicillin and Bleocin (Zeocin), 100 & 50 μg/mL
  Growth temperature: 37°C
  Growth strain: NEB Stable
  Copy number: High Copy
Gene/Insert
  Gene/Insert name: shNTC
  gRNA/shRNA sequence: TCTCGCTTGGGCGAGAGTAA
  Species: Synthetic
  Cloning method: Restriction Enzyme; 5′ cloning site unknown (unknown if destroyed)
Terms and licenses: Academic/Nonprofit Terms; Industry Terms: Not Available to Industry
How to cite: pTRIPZ-shNTC was a gift from Constanze Bonifer (Addgene plasmid # 217638 ; http://n2t.net/addgene:217638 ; RRID:Addgene_217638)
